>Addgene plasmid #247332 | IABE | addgene full sequence | sequence record 496501 | Addgene NGS Result
GACCCCGTAGAAAAGATCAAAGGATCTTCTTGAGATCCTTTTTTTCTGCGCGTAATCTGCTGCTTGCAAA
CAAAAAAACCACCGCTACCAGCGGTGGTTTGTTTGCCGGATCAAGAGCTACCAACTCTTTTTCCGAAGGT
AACTGGCTTCAGCAGAGCGCAGATACCAAATACTGTTCTTCTAGTGTAGCCGTAGTTAGGCCACCACTTC
AAGAACTCTGTAGCACCGCCTACATACCTCGCTCTGCTAATCCTGTTACCAGTGGCTGCTGCCAGTGGCG
ATAAGTCGTGTCTTACCGGGTTGGACTCAAGACGATAGTTACCGGATAAGGCGCAGCGGTCGGGCTGAAC
GGGGGGTTCGTGCACACAGCCCAGCTTGGAGCGAACGACCTACACCGAACTGAGATACCTACAGCGTGAG
CTATGAGAAAGCGCCACGCTTCCCGAAGGGAGAAAGGCGGACAGGTATCCGGTAAGCGGCAGGGTCGGAA
CAGGAGAGCGCACGAGGGAGCTTCCAGGGGGAAACGCCTGGTATCTTTATAGTCCTGTCGGGTTTCGCCA
CCTCTGACTTGAGCGTCGATTTTTGTGATGCTCGTCAGGGGGGCGGAGCCTATGGAAAAACGCCAGCAAC
AGGTACCCGTTACATAACTTACGGTAAATGGCCCGCCTGGCTGACCGCCCAACGACCCCCGCCCATTGAC
GTCAATAGTAACGCCAATAGGGACTTTCCATTGACGTCAATGGGTGGAGTATTTACGGTAAACTGCCCAC
TTGGCAGTACATCAAGTGTATCATATGCCAAGTACGCCCCCTATTGACGTCAATGACGGTAAATGGCCCG
CCTGGCATTGTGCCCAGTACATGACCTTATGGGACTTTCCTACTTGGCAGTACATCTACGTATTAGTCAT
CGCTATTACCATGGTCGAGGTGAGCCCCACGTTCTGCTTCACTCTCCCCATCTCCCCCCCCTCCCCACCC
CCAATTTTGTATTTATTTATTTTTTAATTATTTTGTGCAGCGATGGGGGCGGGGGGGGGGGGGGGGCGCG
CGCCAGGSGGGGSGGGGSGGGGSGAGGGGSGGGGSGGGGSGAGGSGGAGAGGTGCGGCGGCAGCCAATCA
GAGCGGCGCGCTCCGAAAGTTTCCTTTTATGGCGAGGCGGCGGCGGCGGCGGCCCTATAAAAAGCGAAGC
GCGCGGCGGGCGGGAGTCGCTGCGCGCTGCCTTCGCCCCGTGCCCCGCTCCGCCGCCGCCTCGCGCCGCC
CGCCCCGGCTCTGACTGACCGCGTTACTCCCACAGGTGAGCGGGCGGGACGGCCCTTCTCCTCCGGGCTG
TAATTAGCTGAGCAAGAGGTAAGGGTTTAAGGGATGGTTGGTTGGTGGGGTATTAATGTTTAATTACCTG
GAGCACCTGCCTGAAATCACTTTTTTTCAGGTTGGACCGGTGCCACCATGAGCAGAGTGCTGGTGGTGGA
TGCTGATAGGCGCCCTCTGGCCCCTTGCACCCCTCGGAGAGCCAGACTGCTGCTGAATTCTGGCAAAGCT
GCCGTGCTGAGACGGTACCCTTTCACCATCATCCTGAAGCAGAGCTACCCCACCGCCAGCCCTAGACCCG
TGCGGCTGAAGCTGGCCCCCGGAAGCAAGACCACCGGCATCGCCGTGGTGACAGAGGCCACAGGAGAAGT
GGTGTGGGCCGCTGAGCTGCAGCACAGAGGCCAGCTGATCAAGAACGCCCTGGAAAAGAGAAGAGCCCTG
CGGCGCAGCCGGCGAAACCGGAAGACACGGTATAGACCTGCCAGATTCCTGAATAGAAAGAGAACAGGAC
CTCCACTGCTGAGCAGCGCCGACACTGTGTCTACCCTGGGCAAGTGGTTGCCCCCGAGCCTGCAGCATAG
GATCGAGGTGATCATGACCTGGGTCCACAGACTGAGAAGATACCTGCCCATCACCGCCATTTCTCAGGAG
ATCGTGAGATTCGACATGCAAAAGATGCAGAACCCCGAAATCAGCGGCGTGGAATACCAGCAGGGCACCC
TCTTCGGCTACGAGGTGCGGGAATACCTCCTGGACAAGTGGCGGAGACAATGTGGCTACTGCGGCGCTAA
GGACAAGAGACTTGAGGTCGACCACATCGTTCCTCGGAGCCACGGCGGCAGCGACAGAGTGTCCAACCTG
ACACTGTCCTGCGAGCCTTGCAACAAAAGAAAGAACCAGAGGCCAGCTGCTGTGTTCCTGGCTAAAAAGC
CCGAGGTCCTGCAGAAGCTGCAGCGGCAGGCCAAGGCCCCTCTGAAGGACGCCGCCGCCGTGAACAGCAC
CCGTTACGCCCTGCTGGAAAGACTGAAGGCCACCGGCCTGCCTGTGGAAGTGGCCAGCGGCGGAAGAACC
AAGTTCAATAGAAGCAGGAGACAGATCCCCAAGACCCACTGGCTGGATGCCGCCTGCGTGGGCGCTTCTA
CACCTGAGGTGCTGAAGTGGGAGGCCGTTAGACCACTGGCCATCAAGGCCATGGGCCACGGCAAACGGCA
GGTAGTCAACGTGGACGCCTACGGATTTCCTCGGGGCAAGGCCAAAGGCATCCCTGTGCACCCCTTCAGA
ACCGGAGATATCGTGCGGGCCGAGATTCCAAAGGGCAAATACAAGGGAACATACGTGTCCAGAATCGCCG
AGACAACCACATCTAAGCCTCTAGCAGGCTTTAAGAGCAAGACCGGCAAGCGGATCCAGTGTCACACCAA
GCACATGACAAAGCTGTTCAACCGCGACGGCTATGGCTACGGCTTCCTGAAAGCCCCTGAACCTAGACAG
ACCGTGATCAGCGAGTCTTCTGGAGGATCTAGCGGAGGCTCCTCTGGCAGCGAGACACCAGGAACAAGCG
AGTCAGCAACACCAGAGAGCAGTGGCGGCAGCAGCGGCGGCAGCTCTGAGGTGGAGTTTTCCCACGAGTA
CTGGATGAGACATGCCCTGACCCTGGCCAAGAGGGCACGGGATGAGAGGGAGGTGCCTGTGGGAGCCGTG
CTGGTGCTGAACAATAGAGTGATCGGCGAGGGCTGGAACAGAGCCATCGGCCTACACGACCCAACAGCCC
ATGCCGAAATTATGGCCCTGAGACAAGGCGGCCTGGTCATGCAGAACTACAGACTGATTGACGCCACCCT
GTACGTGACATTCGAGCCTTGCGTGATGTGCGCTGGCGCCATGATCCACTCTAGGATCGGCCGCGTGGTG
TTTGGATGGAGAAATTCTAAAAGAGGCGCCGCAGGCTCCCTGATGAACGTGCTGAACTACCCCGGCATGA
ATCACCGCGTCGAAATTACCGAGGGAATCCTGGCAGATGAATGTGCCGCCCTGCTGTGCGACTTCTATCG
GATGCCTAGACAGGTGTTCAATGCTCAGAAGAAGGCCCAGAGTTCCATCAACTCTGGAGGATCTAGCGGA
GGATCCAAGAGAACCGCTGATGGCTCAGAGTTTGAGAGCCCAAAAAAGAAAAGAAAAGTCAGTGGCGGCA
GCAGCGGCGGCAGCTCTGAGGTGGAGTTTTCCCACGAGTACTGGATGAGACATGCCCTGACCCTGGCCAA
GAGGGCACGGGATGAGAGGGAGGTGCCTGTGGGAGCCGTGCTGGTGCTGAACAATAGAGTGATCGGCGAG
GGCTGGAACAGAGCCATCGGCCTACACGACCCAACAGCCCATGCCGAAATTATGGCCCTGAGACAAGGCG
GCCTGGTCATGCAGAACTACAGACTGATTGACGCCACCCTGTACGTGACATTCGAGCCTTGCGTGATGTG
CGCTGGCGCCATGATCCACTCTAGGATCGGCCGCGTGGTGTTTGGATGGAGAAATTCTAAAAGAGGCGCC
GCAGGCTCCCTGATGAACGTGCTGAACTACCCCGGCATGAATCACCGCGTCGAAATTACCGAGGGAATCC
TGGCAGATGAATGTGCCGCCCTGCTGTGCGACTTCTATCGGATGCCTAGACAGGTGTTCAATGCTCAGAA
GAAGGCCCAGAGTTCCATCAACAAGAGAACCGCCGACGGCTCCGAGTTCGAGAGCCCCAAGAAGAAGCGC
AAAGTGTGAGAATTCCTAGAGCTCGCTGATCAGCCTCGACTGTGCCTTCTAGTTGCCAGCCATCTGTTGT
TTGCCCCTCCCCCGTGCCTTCCTTGACCCTGGAAGGTGCCACTCCCACTGTCCTTTCCTAATAAAATGAG
GAAATTGCATCGCATTGTCTGAGTAGGTGTCATTCTATTCTGGGGGGTGGGGTGGGGCAGGACAGCAAGG
GGGAGGATTGGGAAGAGAATAGCAGGCATGCTGGGGAGAGGGCCTATTTCCCATGATTCCTTCATATTTG
CATATACGATACAAGGCTGTTAGAGAGATAATTGGAATTAATTTGACTGTAAACACAAAGATATTAGTAC
AAAATACGTGACGTAGAAAGTAATAATTTCTTGGGTAGTTTGCAGTTTTAAAATTATGTTTTAAAATGGA
CTATCATATGCTTACCGTAACTTGAAAGTATTTCGATTTCTTGGCTTTATATATCTTGTGGAAAGGACGA
AACACCGGGGAGACCGAGAGAGGGTCTCAGTTGTAGCCTCCACTCATTGAAAAATGAGTGCGGGAAACCG
CAGCTACAACCAGACTAAGTTCTTTGGGAACTACGTTATTGTCGTCATCATACCCACGGGTGCGTGCCAG
CCTGTGGCTCTATGGTCGTGCATTAAACAGGGACTTTGGAGGGTGCCCAGTGTGTACGGCGTCAAAAGCG
GCGATAACATTGTCGAGGCAAACTTTACGTGACGGCGAAAGCCCGATCGCTAGCTTTAAGGCTAATTTTT
TATTTTTTTGCGGCCGCTAGTTATTAATAGTAATCAATTACGGGGTCATTAGTTCATAGCCCATATATGG
AGTTCCGCGTTACATAACTTACGGTAAATGGCCCGCCTGGCTGACCGCCCAACGACCCCCGCCCATTGAC
GTCAATAATGACGTATGTTCCCATAGTAACGCCAATAGGGACTTTCCATTGACGTCAATGGGTGGAGTAT
TTACGGTAAACTGCCCACTTGGCAGTACATCAAGTGTATCATATGCCAAGTACGCCCCCTATTGACGTCA
ATGACGGTAAATGGCCCGCCTGGCATTATGCCCAGTACATGACCTTATGGGACTTTCCTACTTGGCAGTA
CATCTACGTATTAGTCATCGCTATTACCATGGTGATGCGGTTTTGGCAGTACATCAATGGGCGTGGATAG
CGGTTTGACTCACGGGGATTTCCAAGTCTCCACCCCATTGACGTCAATGGGAGTTTGTTTTGGCACCAAA
ATCAACGGGACTTTCCAAAATGTCGTAACAACTCCGCCCCATTGACGCAAATGGGCGGTAGGCGTGTACG
GTGGGAGGTCTATATAAGCAGAGCTGGTTTAGTGAACCGTCAGATCCGCTAGCATGGTGAGCAAGGGCGA
GGAGGATAACATGGCCATCATCAAGGAGTTCATGCGCTTCAAGGTGCACATGGAGGGCTCCGTGAACGGC
CACGAGTTCGAGATCGAGGGCGAGGGCGAGGGCCGCCCCTACGAGGGCACCCAGACCGCCAAGCTGAAGG
TGACCAAGGGTGGCCCCCTGCCCTTCGCCTGGGACATCCTGTCCCCTCAGTTCATGTACGGCTCCAAGGC
CTACGTGAAGCACCCCGCCGACATCCCCGACTACTTGAAGCTGTCCTTCCCCGAGGGCTTCAAGTGGGAG
CGCGTGATGAACTTCGAGGACGGCGGCGTGGTGACCGTGACCCAGGACTCCTCCCTGCAGGACGGCGAGT
TCATCTACAAGGTGAAGCTGCGCGGCACCAACTTCCCCTCCGACGGCCCCGTAATGCAGAAGAAAACCAT
GGGCTGGGAGGCCTCCTCCGAGCGGATGTACCCCGAGGACGGCGCCCTGAAGGGCGAGATCAAGCAGAGG
CTGAAGCTGAAGGACGGCGGCCACTACGACGCTGAGGTCAAGACCACCTACAAGGCCAAGAAGCCCGTGC
AGCTGCCCGGCGCCTACAACGTCAACATCAAGTTGGACATCACCTCCCACAACGAGGACTACACCATCGT
GGAACAGTACGAACGCGCCGAGGGCCGCCACTCCACCGGCGGCATGGACGAGCTGTACAAGTAAGGATCC
GGGATGCAGAAATTGATGATCTATTAAACAATAAAGATGTCCACTAAAATGGAAGTTTTTCCTGTCATAC
TTTGTTAAGAAGGGTGAGAACAGAGTACCTACATTTTGAATGGAAGGATTGGAGCTACGGGGGTGGGGGT
GGGGTGGGATTAGATAAATGCCTGCTCTTTACTGAAGGCTCTTTACTATTGCTTTATGATAATGTTTCAT
AGTTGGATATCATAATTTAAACAAGCAAAACCAAATTAAGGGCCAGCTCATTCCTCCCACTCATGATCTA
TAGATCTATAGATCTCTCGTGGGATCATTGTTTTTCTCTTGATTCCCACTTTGTGGTTCTAAGTACTGTG
GTTTCCAAATGTGTCAGTTTCATAGCCTGAAGAACGAGATCAGCAGCCTCTGTTCCACATACACTTCATT
CTCAGTATTGTTTTGCCAAGTTCTAATTCCATCAGAAGCTGGTCGACCTGCAGGGGCGCCTGATGCGGTA
TTTTCTCCTTACGCATCTGTGCGGTATTTCACACCGCATA
[95 nt withheld, positions 6691-6785]
T
[46 nt withheld, positions 6787-6832]
C
[141 nt withheld, positions 6834-6974]
CCTTTGACGTTGGAGTCCACGTTCTTT
[37 nt withheld, positions 7002-7038]
ACTCTATCTCGGGCTATTCTTTTGATTTATAAGGGATTTTGCCGATTTCGGTCTATTGGTTAAAAAATGA
GCTGATTTAACAAAAATTTAACGCGAATTTTAACAAAATATTAACGTTTACAATTTTATGGTGCACTCTC
AGTACAATCTGCTCTGATGCCGCATAGTTAAGCCAGCCCCGACACCCGCCAACACCCGCTGACGCGCCCT
GACGGGCTTGTCTGCTCCCGGCATCCGCTTACAGACAAGCTGTGACCGTCTCCGGGAGCTGCATGTGTCA
GAGGTTTTCACCGTCATCACCGAAACGCGCGAGACGAAAGGGCCTCGTGATACGCCTATTTTTATAGGTT
AATGTCATGATAATAATGGTTTCTTAGACGTCAGGTGGCACTTTTCGGGGAAATGTGCGCGGAACCCCTA
TTTGTTTATTTTTCTAAATACATTCAAATATGTATCCGCTCATGAGACAATAACCCTGATAAATGCTTCA
ATAATATTGAAAAAGGAAGAGTATGAGTATTCAACATTTCCGTGTCGCCCTTATTCCCTTTTTTGCGGCA
TTTTGCCTTCCTGTTTTTGCTCACCCAGAAACGCTGGTGAAAGTAAAAGATGCTGAAGATCAGTTGGGTG
CACGAGTGGGTTACATCGAACTGGATCTCAACAGCGGTAAGATCCTTGAGAGTTTTCGCCCCGAAGAACG
TTTTCCAATGATGAGCACTTTTAAAGTTCTGCTATGTGGCGCGGTATTATCCCGTATTGACGCCGGGCAA
GAGCAACTCGGTCGCCGCATACACTATTCTCAGAATGACTTGGTTGAGTACTCACCAGTCACAGAAAAGC
ATCTTACGGATGGCATGACAGTAAGAGAATTATGCAGTGCTGCCATAACCATGAGTGATAACACTGCGGC
CAACTTACTTCTGACAACGATCGGAGGACCGAAGGAGCTAACCGCTTTTTTGCACAACATGGGGGATCAT
GTAACTCGCCTTGATCGTTGGGAACCGGAGCTGAATGAAGCCATACCAAACGACGAGCGTGACACCACGA
TGCCTGTAGCAATGGCAACAACGTTGCGCAAACTATTAACTGGCGAACTACTTACTCTAGCTTCCCGGCA
ACAATTAATAGACTGGATGGAGGCGGATAAAGTTGCAGGACCACTTCTGCGCTCGGCCCTTCCGGCTGGC
TGGTTTATTGCTGATAAATCTGGAGCCGGTGAGCGTGGAAGCCGCGGTATCATTGCAGCACTGGGGCCAG
ATGGTAAGCCCTCCCGTATCGTAGTTATCTACACGACGGGGAGTCAGGCAACTATGGATGAACGAAATAG
ACAGATCGCTGAGATAGGTGCCTCACTGATTAAGCATTGGTAACTGTCAGACCAAGTTTACTCATATATA
CTTTAGATTGATTTAAAACTTCATTTTTAATTTAAAAGGATCTAGGTGAAGATCCTTTTTGATAATCTCA
TGACCAAAATCCCTTAACGTGAGTTTTCGTTCCACTGAGCGTCA
Features (pLannotate 1.2.2; 19 found; start..end, strand, type, name):
     30..618     +  rep_origin     ori: high-copy-number ColE1/pMB1/pBR322/pUC origin of replication
    638..923     +  enhancer       CMV enhancer: human cytomegalovirus immediate early enhancer; contains an 18-bp deletion relative to the standard CMV enhancer
    925..1202    +  promoter       chicken β-actin promoter: No description available
   1203..1430    +  intron         hybrid intron: hybrid between chicken β-actin (CBA) and minute virus of mice (MMV) introns (Gray et al., 2011)
   2918..3406    +  CDS            tadA: TADA_ECOLI - Also known as yfhC. Experimental evidence at protein level: Swiss-Prot protein existence level 1. Catalyzes the deamination of adenosine to inosine at the wobble position 34 of tRNA(Arg2). Essential for cell viability. From Escherichia coli (strain K12).
   3515..4006    +  CDS            tadA: TADA_ECOLI - Also known as yfhC. Experimental evidence at protein level: Swiss-Prot protein existence level 1. Catalyzes the deamination of adenosine to inosine at the wobble position 34 of tRNA(Arg2). Essential for cell viability. From Escherichia coli (strain K12).
   4100..4211    +  polyA_signal   bGH poly(A) signal: bovine growth hormone polyadenylation signal
   4308..4548    +  promoter       U6 promoter: RNA polymerase III promoter for human U6 snRNA
   4579..4703    +  ncRNA          HEARO (fragment): Accession: RF02033 - HNH endonuclease-associated RNA and ORF (HEARO) RNA
   4908..5211    +  enhancer       CMV enhancer: human cytomegalovirus immediate early enhancer
   5212..5415    +  promoter       CMV promoter: human cytomegalovirus (CMV) immediate early promoter
   5444..6151    +  CDS            mCherry: mCherry is a basic (constitutively fluorescent) red fluorescent protein published in 2004, derived from Discosoma sp.. It is reported to be a very rapidly-maturing monomer with low acid sensitivity.
   6165..6617    +  polyA_signal   PGK poly(A) signal: mouse phosphoglycerate kinase 1 polyadenylation signal
   6639..6690    -  misc_feature   bom (fragment): basis of mobility region from pBR322
   6709..7164    +  rep_origin     f1 ori (sequence partly withheld): f1 bacteriophage origin of replication; arrow indicates direction of (+) strand synthesis
   7165..7214    -  misc_feature   bom (fragment): basis of mobility region from pBR322
   7316..7351    -  CDS            rop (fragment): Rop protein, which maintains plasmids at low copy number; rop
   7446..7550    +  promoter       AmpR promoter: bla
   7551..8411    +  CDS            AmpR: β-lactamase; bla; confers resistance to ampicillin, carbenicillin, and related antibiotics
