[The description below was written by a language model from this plasmid's Addgene catalogue record and pLannotate feature annotations shown in this document.]
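Description:
IABE is an 8.5 kb mammalian expression CRISPR-type plasmid built on the enIscB backbone, carrying an all-in-one adenine base editor based on the compact RNA-guided nuclease IscB. It is propagated in E. coli as a high-copy plasmid through a ColE1/pUC-type origin and selected with ampicillin via the β-lactamase gene. An f1 phage origin and small remnants of pBR322 bom and rop sequences are also annotated in the backbone.

The plasmid holds three expression units in the same orientation. The first is driven by a CAG-type promoter, annotated as a CMV enhancer, chicken β-actin promoter and hybrid intron. It expresses a synthetic, human codon-optimized fusion of an engineered DelIscB nickase (D60A) with two copies of the evolved deaminase TadA8e (V106W), followed by an npNLS nuclear localization signal and a bGH polyadenylation signal. The automated annotation picks up the two tadA-derived segments but does not label the IscB portion, which presumably occupies the unannotated region between the intron and the first deaminase copy. The second unit uses the human U6 Pol III promoter to transcribe the optimized guide scaffold sgRNA-V5, which is detected as a HEARO RNA fragment, the family of IscB-associated guide RNAs. According to the insert name, this unit includes a BsaI site for inserting target-specific spacers. The third unit is a CMV enhancer/promoter driving mCherry with a PGK polyadenylation signal, giving a red fluorescent marker for identifying or sorting transfected cells.

Once a spacer has been cloned, the nickase directs the deaminases to the target site for A-to-G base editing in mammalian cells from a single plasmid.
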