Addgene plasmid #247332: IABE
Purpose: Vector encoding human codon-optimized engineered DelIscB nickase fusion with TadA8e driven by CAG promoter, optimized sgRNA (sgRNA-V5) driven by hU6, and mCherry driven by CMV promoter
Depositing lab: Yong Tian. Depositing organization: Institute of Biophysics, Chinese Academy of Sciences.
Backbone
  Vector backbone: enIscB
  Vector type: Mammalian Expression, CRISPR
Growth in bacteria
  Bacterial resistance: Ampicillin, 100 μg/mL
  Growth temperature: 37°C
  Growth strain: DH5alpha
  Copy number: High Copy
Gene/Insert
  Gene/Insert name: pCAG_enDelIscB(D60A)-2×TadA8e(V106W)_npNLS_polyA_pU6_sgRNA_V5-BsaI_pCMV_mCherry
  Species: Synthetic
  Cloning method: Gibson Cloning
  Sequencing primers: 5′ gctgagcaagaggtaagggt; 3′ ACCGTAAGTTATGTAACGCGG
Terms and licenses: Academic/Nonprofit Terms; Industry Terms: Not Available to Industry
How to cite: IABE was a gift from Yong Tian (Addgene plasmid # 247332 ; http://n2t.net/addgene:247332 ; RRID:Addgene_247332)
